Addgene plasmid #146921: pnEK-NvHG_M
Purpose: (Empty Backbone) Bacterial Expression vector
Depositing lab: Elisa Izaurralde. Depositing organization: Max Planck Institute for Developmental Biology. Publication: Deciphering correct strategies for multiprotein complex assembly by co-expression: application to complexes as large as the histone octamer. Diebold ML, Fribourg S, Koch M, Metzger T, Romier C. J Struct Biol. 2011 Aug;175(2):178-88. doi: 10.1016/j.jsb.2011.02.001. Epub 2011 Feb 12. PubMed 21320604.
Backbone
  Vector backbone: pnEK
  Vector type: Bacterial Expression
Growth in bacteria
  Bacterial resistance: Kanamycin, 50 μg/mL
  Growth temperature: 37°C
  Growth strain: DH5alpha
  Copy number: Low Copy
Gene/Insert
  Gene/Insert name: None
Terms and licenses: Academic/Nonprofit Terms; Industry Terms: Not Available to Industry
Depositor comments: Plasmids from this collection were made available to the research community and donated after the lab closed. Please note that the sequence provided by the depositing laboratory may be theoretical/predicted or based on Sanger sequencing results. There may be discrepancies between sequencing results obtained by Addgene and the depositor sequence. If an Addgene verified sequence is not available, please contact before placing your order to request that our lab fully sequence the plasmid.
How to cite: pnEK-NvHG_M was a gift from Elisa Izaurralde (Addgene plasmid # 146921 ; http://n2t.net/addgene:146921 ; RRID:Addgene_146921)
