[The description below was written by a language model from this plasmid's Addgene catalogue record and pLannotate feature annotations shown in this document.]
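Description:
pnEK-NvHG_M is an empty bacterial expression backbone of about 6 kb from the pnEK family, a pET-style T7 vector series associated with work on co-expressing and assembling multiprotein complexes in E. coli. It carries no insert. The plasmid replicates from a ColE1/pMB1-type origin accompanied by the pBR322 bom region and the rop gene. Rop keeps copy number down, which is consistent with the catalogue's low-copy designation. Selection is by kanamycin through an aph(3')-Ia aminoglycoside phosphotransferase gene. An f1 phage origin is also present, along with tetracycline-resistance gene fragments and a partial bla promoter that appear to be non-functional remnants of the pBR322 lineage.

The expression cassette consists of a T7 promoter immediately followed by a lac operator, the strong T7 gene 10 ribosome binding site, an N-terminal fusion region, and a T7 terminator. A plasmid-borne lacI gene under its own promoter supplies repressor, so transcription stays off until IPTG is added in a host that provides T7 RNA polymerase. The annotated coding region begins with a short match to a composite His/TEV-type tag, followed by Schistosoma japonicum glutathione S-transferase. This suggests an N-terminal His-plus-GST fusion partner, in keeping with the "HG" in the name, although the record does not explicitly define the tags, any protease cleavage site or the cloning sites. A short fragment annotated as a T7 gene 10-derived sequence lies between GST and the terminator, probably part of the pET-derived region near the cloning site. The vector is intended for cloning a gene of interest downstream of GST to produce an affinity-purifiable fusion protein.
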