Features (pLannotate 1.2.2; 19 found; start..end, strand, type, name):
     12..467     +  rep_origin     f1 ori (sequence partly withheld): f1 bacteriophage origin of replication; arrow indicates direction of (+) strand synthesis
    494..551     +  promoter       AmpR promoter (fragment): bla
    560..1375    -  CDS            KanR: aminoglycoside phosphotransferase; aph(3')-Ia; confers resistance to kanamycin in bacteria or G418 (Geneticin®) in eukaryotes
   1497..2085    +  rep_origin     ori: high-copy-number ColE1/pMB1/pBR322/pUC origin of replication
   2271..2413    -  misc_feature   bom: basis of mobility region from pBR322
   2515..2706    -  CDS            rop: Rop protein, which maintains plasmids at low copy number; rop
   2723..3103    +  CDS            YPB1_ECOLX: Protein predicted: Swiss-Prot protein existence level 4. From Escherichia coli.
   3175..3466    -  CDS            TcR (fragment): tetracycline efflux protein; tet; confers resistance to tetracycline
   3481..3502    -  protein_bind   CAP binding site: CAP binding activates transcription in the presence of cAMP. E. coli catabolite activator protein
   3515..4597    -  CDS            lacI: lac repressor; lacI; The lac repressor binds to the lac operator to inhibit transcription in E. coli. This inhibition can be relieved by adding lactose or isopropyl-β-D-thiogalactopyranoside (IPTG).
   4598..4675    -  promoter       lacI promoter: lacI
   4683..4962    -  CDS            TcR (fragment): tetracycline efflux protein; tet; confers resistance to tetracycline
   4984..5002    +  promoter       T7 promoter: promoter for bacteriophage T7 RNA polymerase
   5003..5027    +  protein_bind   lac operator: The lac repressor binds to the lac operator to inhibit transcription in E. coli. This inhibition can be relieved by adding lactose or isopropyl-β-D-thiogalactopyranoside (IPTG). lac repressor encoded by lacI
   5042..5064    +  RBS            RBS: efficient ribosome binding site from bacteriophage T7 gene 10 (Olins and Rangwala, 1989)
   5083..5099    +  CDS            capTEV™ (fragment): composite tag for in vivo biotinylation, TEV protease cleavage, and 6xHis tagging
   5120..5770    +  CDS            GST: glutathione S-transferase from Schistosoma japonicum
   5873..5922    +  CDS            SET1 (fragment): solubility-enhancement tag derived from T7 phage gene 10B
   5930..5977    +  terminator     T7 terminator: transcription terminator for bacteriophage T7 RNA polymerase
>Addgene plasmid #146921 | pnEK-NvHG_M | depositor full sequence | sequence record 289368 | Full Sequence
TGGCGAATGGG
[124 nt withheld, positions 12-135]
C
[91 nt withheld, positions 137-227]
A
[49 nt withheld, positions 229-277]
CCTTTGACGTTGGAGTCCACGTTCTTT
[37 nt withheld, positions 305-341]
ACCCTATCTCGGTCTATTCTTTTGATTTATAAGGGATTTTGCCGATTTCGGCCTATTGGTTAAAAAATGA
GCTGATTTAACAAAAATTTAACGCGAATTTTAACAAAATATTAACGTTTACAATTTCAGGTGGCACTTTT
CGGGGAAATGTGCGCGGAACCCCTATTTGTTTATTTTTCTAAATACATTCAAATATGTATCCGCTCATGA
ATTAATTCTTAGAAAAACTCATCGAGCATCAAATGAAACTGCAATTTATTCATATCAGGATTATCAATAC
CATATTTTTGAAAAAGCCGTTTCTGTAATGAAGGAGAAAACTCACCGAGGCAGTTCCATAGGATGGCAAG
ATCCTGGTATCGGTCTGCGATTCCGACTCGTCCAACATCAATACAACCTATTAATTTCCCCTCGTCAAAA
ATAAGGTTATCAAGTGAGAAATCACCATGAGTGACGACTGAATCCGGTGAGAATGGCAAAAGTTTATGCA
TTTCTTTCCAGACTTGTTCAACAGGCCAGCCATTACGCTCGTCATCAAAATCACTCGCATCAACCAAACC
GTTATTCATTCGTGATTGCGCCTGAGCGAGACGAAATACGCGATCGCTGTTAAAAGGACAATTACAAACA
GGAATCGAATGCAACCGGCGCAGGAACACTGCCAGCGCATCAACAATATTTTCACCTGAATCAGGATATT
CTTCTAATACCTGGAATGCTGTTTTCCCGGGGATCGCAGTGGTGAGTAACCATGCATCATCAGGAGTACG
GATAAAATGCTTGATGGTCGGAAGAGGCATAAATTCCGTCAGCCAGTTTAGTCTGACCATCTCATCTGTA
ACATCATTGGCAACGCTACCTTTGCCATGTTTCAGAAACAACTCTGGCGCATCGGGCTTCCCATACAATC
GATAGATTGTCGCACCTGATTGCCCGACATTATCGCGAGCCCATTTATACCCATATAAATCAGCATCCAT
GTTGGAATTTAATCGCGGCCTAGAGCAAGACGTTTCCCGTTGAATATGGCTCATAACACCCCTTGTATTA
CTGTTTATGTAAGCAGACAGTTTTATTGTTCATGACCAAAATCCCTTAACGTGAGTTTTCGTTCCACTGA
GCGTCAGACCCCGTAGAAAAGATCAAAGGATCTTCTTGAGATCCTTTTTTTCTGCGCGTAATCTGCTGCT
TGCAAACAAAAAAACCACCGCTACCAGCGGTGGTTTGTTTGCCGGATCAAGAGCTACCAACTCTTTTTCC
GAAGGTAACTGGCTTCAGCAGAGCGCAGATACCAAATACTGTCCTTCTAGTGTAGCCGTAGTTAGGCCAC
CACTTCAAGAACTCTGTAGCACCGCCTACATACCTCGCTCTGCTAATCCTGTTACCAGTGGCTGCTGCCA
GTGGCGATAAGTCGTGTCTTACCGGGTTGGACTCAAGACGATAGTTACCGGATAAGGCGCAGCGGTCGGG
CTGAACGGGGGGTTCGTGCACACAGCCCAGCTTGGAGCGAACGACCTACACCGAACTGAGATACCTACAG
CGTGAGCTATGAGAAAGCGCCACGCTTCCCGAAGGGAGAAAGGCGGACAGGTATCCGGTAAGCGGCAGGG
TCGGAACAGGAGAGCGCACGAGGGAGCTTCCAGGGGGAAACGCCTGGTATCTTTATAGTCCTGTCGGGTT
TCGCCACCTCTGACTTGAGCGTCGATTTTTGTGATGCTCGTCAGGGGGGCGGAGCCTATGGAAAAACGCC
AGCAACGCGGCCTTTTTACGGTTCCTGGCCTTTTGCTGGCCTTTTGCTCACATGTTCTTTCCTGCGTTAT
CCCCTGATTCTGTGGATAACCGTATTACCGCCTTTGAGTGAGCTGATACCGCTCGCCGCAGCCGAACGAC
CGAGCGCAGCGAGTCAGTGAGCGAGGAAGCGGAAGAGCGCCTGATGCGGTATTTTCTCCTTACGCATCTG
TGCGGTATTTCACACCGCATATATGGTGCACTCTCAGTACAATCTGCTCTGATGCCGCATAGTTAAGCCA
GTATACACTCCGCTATCGCTACGTGACTGGGTCATGGCTGCGCCCCGACACCCGCCAACACCCGCTGACG
CGCCCTGACGGGCTTGTCTGCTCCCGGCATCCGCTTACAGACAAGCTGTGACCGTCTCCGGGAGCTGCAT
GTGTCAGAGGTTTTCACCGTCATCACCGAAACGCGCGAGGCAGCTGCGGTAAAGCTCATCAGCGTGGTCG
TGAAGCGATTCACAGATGTCTGCCTGTTCATCCGCGTCCAGCTCGTTGAGTTTCTCCAGAAGCGTTAATG
TCTGGCTTCTGATAAAGCGGGCCATGTTAAGGGCGGTTTTTTCCTGTTTGGTCACTGATGCCTCCGTGTA
AGGGGGATTTCTGTTCATGGGGGTAATGATACCGATGAAACGAGAGAGGATGCTCACGATACGGGTTACT
GATGATGAACATGCCCGGTTACTGGAACGTTGTGAGGGTAAACAACTGGCGGTATGGATGCGGCGGGACC
AGAGAAAAATCACTCAGGGTCAATGCCAGCGCTTCGTTAATACAGATGTAGGTGTTCCACAGGGTAGCCA
GCAGCATCCTGCGATGCAGATCCGGAACATAATGGTGCAGGGCGCTGACTTCCGCGTTTCCAGACTTTAC
GAAACACGGAAACCGAAGACCATTCATGTTGTTGCTCAGGTCGCAGACGTTTTGCAGCAGCAGTCGCTTC
ACGTTCGCTCGCGTATCGGTGATTCATTCTGCTAACCAGTAAGGCAACCCCGCCAGCCTAGCCGGGTCCT
CAACGACAGGAGCACGATCATGCGCACCCGTGGGGCCGCCATGCCGGCGATAATGGCCTGCTTCTCGCCG
AAACGTTTGGTGGCGGGACCAGTGACGAAGGCTTGAGCGAGGGCGTGCAAGATTCCGAATACCGCAAGCG
ACAGGCCGATCATCGTCGCGCTCCAGCGAAAGCGGTCCTCGCCGAAAATGACCCAGAGCGCTGCCGGCAC
CTGTCCTACGAGTTGCATGATAAAGAAGACAGTCATAAGTGCGGCGACGATAGTCATGCCCCGCGCCCAC
CGGAAGGAGCTGACTGGGTTGAAGGCTCTCAAGGGCATCGGTCGAGATCCCGGTGCCTAATGAGTGAGCT
AACTTACATTAATTGCGTTGCGCTCACTGCCCGCTTTCCAGTCGGGAAACCTGTCGTGCCAGCTGCATTA
ATGAATCGGCCAACGCGCGGGGAGAGGCGGTTTGCGTATTGGGCGCCAGGGTGGTTTTTCTTTTCACCAG
TGAGACGGGCAACAGCTGATTGCCCTTCACCGCCTGGCCCTGAGAGAGTTGCAGCAAGCGGTCCACGCTG
GTTTGCCCCAGCAGGCGAAAATCCTGTTTGATGGTGGTTAACGGCGGGATATAACATGAGCTGTCTTCGG
TATCGTCGTATCCCACTACCGAGATATCCGCACCAACGCGCAGCCCGGACTCGGTAATGGCGCGCATTGC
GCCCAGCGCCATCTGATCGTTGGCAACCAGCATCGCAGTGGGAACGATGCCCTCATTCAGCATTTGCATG
GTTTGTTGAAAACCGGACATGGCACTCCAGTCGCCTTCCCGTTCCGCTATCGGCTGAATTTGATTGCGAG
TGAGATATTTATGCCAGCCAGCCAGACGCAGACGCGCCGAGACAGAACTTAATGGGCCCGCTAACAGCGC
GATTTGCTGGTGACCCAATGCGACCAGATGCTCCACGCCCAGTCGCGTACCGTCTTCATGGGAGAAAATA
ATACTGTTGATGGGTGTCTGGTCAGAGACATCAAGAAATAACGCCGGAACATTAGTGCAGGCAGCTTCCA
CAGCAATGGCATCCTGGTCATCCAGCGGATAGTTAATGATCAGCCCACTGACGCGTTGCGCGAGAAGATT
GTGCACCGCCGCTTTACAGGCTTCGACGCCGCTTCGTTCTACCATCGACACCACCACGCTGGCACCCAGT
TGATCGGCGCGAGATTTAATCGCCGCGACAATTTGCGACGGCGCGTGCAGGGCCAGACTGGAGGTGGCAA
CGCCAATCAGCAACGACTGTTTGCCCGCCAGTTGTTGTGCCACGCGGTTGGGAATGTAATTCAGCTCCGC
CATCGCCGCTTCCACTTTTTCCCGCGTTTTCGCAGAAACGTGGCTGGCCTGGTTCACCACGCGGGAAACG
GTCTGATAAGAGACACCGGCATACTCTGCGACATCGTATAACGTTACTGGTTTCACATTCACCACCCTGA
ATTGACTCTCTTCCGGGCGCTATCATGCCATACCGCGAAAGGTTTTGCGCCATTCGATGGTGTCCGGGAT
CTCGACGCTCTCCCTTATGCGACTCCTGCATTAGGAAGCAGCCCAGTAGTAGGTTGAGGCCGTTGAGCAC
CGCCGCCGCAAGGAATGGTGCATGCAAGGAGATGGCGCCCAACAGTCCCCCGGCCACGGGGCCTGCCACC
ATACCCACGCCGAAACAAGCGCTCATGAGCCCGAAGTGGCGAGCCCGATCTTCCCCATCGGTGATGTCGG
CGATATAGGCGCCAGCAACCGCACCTGTGGCGCCGGTGATGCCGGCCACGATGCGTCCGGCGTAGAGGAT
CGAGATCTCGATCCCGCGAAATTAATACGACTCACTATAGGGGAATTGTGAGCGGATAACAATTCCCCAC
TAGTAATAATTTTGTTTAACTTTAAGAAGGAGATATACCATGAGCGGCAGCCATCATCATCATCATCACA
GCGGCAGCGGCTCCATGGCCCCTATACTAGGTTATTGGAAAATTAAGGGCCTTGTGCAACCCACTCGACT
TCTTTTGGAATATCTTGAAGAAAAATATGAAGAGCATTTGTATGAGCGCGATGAAGGTGATAAATGGCGA
AACAAAAAGTTTGAATTGGGTTTGGAGTTTCCCAATCTTCCTTATTATATTGATGGTGATGTTAAATTAA
CACAGTCTATGGCCATCATACGTTATATAGCTGACAAGCACAACATGTTGGGTGGTTGTCCAAAAGAGCG
TGCAGAGATTTCAATGCTTGAAGGAGCGGTTTTGGATATTAGATACGGTGTTTCGAGAATTGCATATAGT
AAAGACTTTGAAACTCTCAAAGTTGATTTTCTTAGCAAGCTACCTGAAATGCTGAAAATGTTCGAAGATC
GTTTATGTCATAAAACATATTTAAATGGTGATCATGTAACCCATCCTGACTTCATGTTGTATGACGCTCT
TGATGTTGTTTTATACATGGACCCAATGTGCCTGGATGCGTTCCCAAAATTAGTTTGTTTTAAAAAACGT
ATTGAAGCTATCCCACAAATTGATAAGTACTTGAAATCCAGCAAGTATATAGCATGGCCTTTGCAGGGCT
GGCAAGCCACGTTTGGTGGTGGCGACCATCCGCCAAAATCGGATGGTACCGGCAGCGGCGAAAACCTTTA
CTTCCAGGGCCATATGCTCGAGCTTAAGCAATTGGGATCCTAATAGTCTAGAGCTAGCCCTAGGAGATCC
GGCTGCTAACAAAGCCCGAAAGGAAGCTGAGTTGGCTGCTGCCACCGCTGAGCAATAACTAGCATAACCC
CTTGGGGCCTCTAAACGGGTCTTGAGGGGTTTTTTGCTGAAAGGAGGAACTATATCCGGAT
